Addgene plasmid #174361: pCm No carrier NikJC199U
Purpose: Expression plasmid with a TEV removable C-term 8xHis Tag and Chloramphenicol resistance. NikJ C199U cloned in the cloning site.
Depositing lab: Brandon Greene. Depositing organization: University of California, Santa Barbara. Publication: Selenocysteine substitutions in thiyl radical enzymes. Caceres JC, Bailey CA, Yokoyama K, Greene BL. Methods Enzymol. 2022;662:119-141. doi: 10.1016/bs.mie.2021.10.014. Epub 2021 Dec 7. PubMed 35101207.
Backbone
  Vector backbone: pCm No carrier
  Backbone size w/o insert (bp): 3516
  Total vector size (bp): 4878
  Vector type: Bacterial Expression
Growth in bacteria
  Bacterial resistance: Chloramphenicol, 25 μg/mL
  Growth temperature: 37°C
  Growth strain: DH5alpha
  Copy number: High Copy
Gene/Insert
  Gene/Insert name: nikJ, nikkomycin biosynthesis protein P1 [Streptomyces tendae]
  Species: Streptomyces tendae
  Insert size (bp): 1362
  Mutation: C199U
  GenBank ID: CAC80908.1
  Promoter: T7
  Tag / fusion protein: 8xHis (C terminal on backbone); TEV (C terminal on backbone)
  Cloning method: Gibson Cloning
  Sequencing primers: 5′ gatataccatgGGCGAAATCGTGGACG; 3′ gtttccctgTGCCGGACGCAGGGC
Resource information
  A portion of this plasmid was derived from a plasmid made by: NikJ gene was a gift from Dr. Kenichi Yokoyama, Department of biochemistry, Duke University medical Center, Durham, north Carolina, USA. Department of Chemistry, Duke University, Durham, north Carolina, USA. *e-mail
Terms and licenses: Academic/Nonprofit Terms; Industry Terms: Not Available to Industry
How to cite: pCm No carrier NikJC199U was a gift from Brandon Greene (Addgene plasmid # 174361 ; http://n2t.net/addgene:174361 ; RRID:Addgene_174361)
