[The description below was written by a language model from this plasmid's Addgene catalogue record and pLannotate feature annotations shown in this document.]
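Description:
pCm No carrier NikJC199U is a 4,878 bp bacterial expression plasmid built on the 3,516 bp pCm No carrier backbone. It is designed for T7-driven protein production in E. coli. It replicates from an RSF 1030-type origin, which is compatible with other common origin classes and so allows co-maintenance with additional plasmids. The catalogue lists it as high copy. Selection is by chloramphenicol, through a cat gene under its own promoter. The feature table also shows a partial f1 origin and two short tetracycline-resistance gene fragments, which appear to be non-functional remnants of the backbone's construction.

The expression cassette consists of a T7 promoter followed by a lac operator and the T7 gene 10 ribosome binding site. A lacI gene with its own promoter is carried on the opposite strand, so transcription is repressed until induction with IPTG in a host that supplies T7 RNA polymerase. The 1,362 bp insert, introduced by Gibson cloning, encodes NikJ (nikkomycin biosynthesis protein P1) from Streptomyces tendae. It occupies the unannotated interval between the RBS and a downstream TEV protease site. The TEV site is followed by an 8xHis tag (annotated as a partial 9xHis match), a short gene 10-derived fragment and the T7 terminator. The protein therefore carries a C-terminal affinity tag that can be removed by TEV cleavage after purification.

The insert carries the C199U mutation, replacing cysteine 199 with selenocysteine. The record does not state how the selenocysteine is encoded or incorporated. The associated publication concerns selenocysteine substitutions in thiyl radical enzymes, which suggests the plasmid is used to produce the substituted NikJ variant for mechanistic study.
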