Features (pLannotate 1.2.2; 15 found; start..end, strand, type, name):
      6..70      -  CDS            TcR (fragment): tetracycline efflux protein; tet; confers resistance to tetracycline
    119..1201    -  CDS            lacI: lac repressor; lacI; The lac repressor binds to the lac operator to inhibit transcription in E. coli. This inhibition can be relieved by adding lactose or isopropyl-β-D-thiogalactopyranoside (IPTG).
   1202..1279    -  promoter       lacI promoter: lacI
   1287..1322    -  CDS            TcR (fragment): tetracycline efflux protein; tet; confers resistance to tetracycline
   1325..1343    +  promoter       T7 promoter: promoter for bacteriophage T7 RNA polymerase
   1344..1368    +  protein_bind   lac operator: The lac repressor binds to the lac operator to inhibit transcription in E. coli. This inhibition can be relieved by adding lactose or isopropyl-β-D-thiogalactopyranoside (IPTG). lac repressor encoded by lacI
   1383..1405    +  RBS            RBS: efficient ribosome binding site from bacteriophage T7 gene 10 (Olins and Rangwala, 1989)
   2789..2809    +  CDS            TEV site: tobacco etch virus (TEV) protease recognition and cleavage site
   2822..2845    +  CDS            9xHis (fragment): 9xHis affinity tag
   2861..2904    +  CDS            SET1 (fragment): solubility-enhancement tag derived from T7 phage gene 10B
   2912..2959    +  terminator     T7 terminator: transcription terminator for bacteriophage T7 RNA polymerase
   2996..3273    +  rep_origin     f1 ori (fragment) (sequence partly withheld): f1 bacteriophage origin of replication; arrow indicates direction of (+) strand synthesis
   3274..3376    +  promoter       cat promoter: promoter of the E. coli cat gene encoding chloramphenicol acetyltransferase
   3377..4033    +  CDS            cat: CAT_ECOLX - Experimental evidence at protein level: Swiss-Prot protein existence level 1. This enzyme is an effector of chloramphenicol resistance in bacteria. From Escherichia coli. This protein is used as a marker in many commonly used cloning vectors, such as pACYC184.
   4052..4801    -  rep_origin     RSF ori: Plasmids containing the RSF 1030 origin of replication can be propagated in E. coli cells that contain additional plasmids with compatible origins.
>Addgene plasmid #174361 | pCm No carrier NikJC199U | addgene full sequence | sequence record 342842 | Addgene NGS Result
CATGTTAGTCATGCCCCGCGCCCACCGGAAGGAGCTGACTGGGTTGAAGGCTCTCAAGGGCATCGGTCGA
GATCCCGGTGCCTAATGAGTGAGCTAAGTTACATTAATTGCGTTGCGCTCACTGCCCGCTTTCCAGTCGG
GAAACCTGTCGTGCCAGCTGCATTAATGAATCGGCCAACGCGCGGGGAGAGGCGGTTTGCGTATTGGGCG
CCAGGGTGGTTTTTCTTTTCACCAGTGAGACGGGCAACAGCTGATTGCCCTTCACCGCCTGGCCCTGAGA
GAGTTGCAGCAAGCGGTCCACGCTGGTTTGCCCCAGCAGGCGAAAATCCTGTTTGATGGTGGTTAACGGC
GGGATATAACATGAGCTGTCTTCGGTATCGTCGTATCCCACTACCGAGATGTCCGCACCAACGCGCAGCC
CGGACTCGGTAATGGCGCGCATTGCGCCCAGCGCCATCTGATCGTTGGCAACCAGCATCGCAGTGGGAAC
GATGCCCTCATTCAGCATTTGCATGGTTTGTTGAAAACCGGACATGGCACTCCAGTCGCCTTCCCGTTCC
GCTATCGGCTGAATTTGATTGCGAGTGAGATATTTATGCCAGCCAGCCAGACGCAGACGCGCCGAGACAG
AACTTAATGGGCCCGCTAACAGCGCGATTTGCTGGTGACCCAATGCGACCAGATGCTCCACGCCCAGTCG
CGTACCGTCTTCATGGGAGAAAATAATACTGTTGATGGGTGTCTGGTCAGAGACATCAAGAAATAACGCC
GGAACATTAGTGCAGGCAGCTTCCACAGCAATGGCATCCTGGTCATCCAGCGGATAGTTAATGATCAGCC
CACTGACGCGTTGCGCGAGAAGATTGTGCACCGCCGCTTTACAGGCTTCGACGCCGCTTCGTTCTACCAT
CGACACCACCACGCTGGCACCCAGTTGATCGGCGCGAGATTTAATCGCCGCGACAATTTGCGACGGCGCG
TGCAGGGCCAGACTGGAGGTGGCAACGCCAATCAGCAACGACTGTTTGCCCGCCAGTTGTTGTGCCACGC
GGTTGGGAATGTAATTCAGCTCCGCCATCGCCGCTTCCACTTTTTCCCGCGTTTTCGCAGAAACGTGGCT
GGCCTGGTTCACCACGCGGGAAACGGTCTGATAAGAGACACCGGCATACTCTGCGACATCGTATAACGTT
ACTGGTTTCACATTCACCACCCTGAATTGACTCTCTTCCGGGCGCTATCATGCCATACCGCGAAAGGTTT
TGCGCCATTCGATGGTGTCCGGGATCTCGACGCTCTCCCTTATGCGACTCCTGCATTAGGAAATTAATAC
GACTCACTATAGGGGAATTGTGAGCGGATAACAATTCCCCTGTAGAAATAATTTTGTTTAACTTTAATAA
GGAGATATACCATGGGCGAAATCGTGGACGAACCGCGTAAAATCCTGGTCATCTGGCCGCCGCAAGTGCT
GTCATACTTCAATGCTGGTCATCACCTGGCACTGTATCAGGTGACCGGTCATCTGCGTGCTGTGTACCCG
GGTGCGCAAGTTACCGCCATTGATGCATCAGTTGAACGTCTGACGTGGAAAGATCTGGGTTCGCGCCTGT
TCCAGGAACGTTATGATGTGATTGCCGTTATGAATGAATTTGATGGCATCGACGGTCTGCGTCGCCTGGT
TAGCTACGCCCGTGCACTGAACCCGGATGCACCGATTGTTACCTTTGGCCGTCTGTCTGGTGTCAATCCG
CGCTTTTTCGAACGTTTTGATATTGACGCCATCGTGGAAAACGGCGATTTCGAAAGCGGTGTGGTTGCGG
CCATCGAAGCCTTTCGCGGCCGTGCAGCTGATGCACCGGGTGTTCATCTGCGTCGCGACGGTTCGTGGGC
AGCACCGAAACGTCGCGGTGATCTGCTGCCGGCAGAAGACTGGTATCTGCCGACCCCGGATGAAATTCCG
TATGGTCACTACGACGCACTGTACTTTGATGACGCTAACAAGTTCTAGGGTATCCCGCGTCGCCGTGAAC
TGGTCGTGCCGGCAGCTCGTGGTTGTCCGGTCGGTTGCAGCTATTGTGAAGTGCCGCTGATTTACACGCG
CAAAGAACGCCGTCTGACCGTTGAACGTACGATTCAGTATATCGAAGAATCTTTTGCGGCCGCACCGTTC
GAATATGTCGCTTTTTACGCGCCGACCTTCACGCTGGATAAAAAGTGGATGGAAGAACTGTGCCGCGAAC
TGACCGGCCGTGGTTCACCGTATCCGTGGAAGTGTGCGACCACGGTTCATCACCTGAGCGAGGGTATGAT
TCGCTCTATGGGCGCTGCGGGTTGCGTTCGTATCAGTGTCGGTCTGGAAACGCTGGATCCGCAGGAAGGC
GCACTGCTGCCGCGTGCAAAACAAAAGTCCGCTATGGATCTGGACCGTCTGAGTGCCTGGTGCAAAGAAT
CCGGTATTGAACTGAATTGTTTTGTTATCGTCGGCCTGCCGGGTACCACGATTGAAGGCGCGGAACGCAC
CATCGAAGCAGTGCAGGAACGTGGCGGTCGTGCTCGTGCAACGGTTTATGCACCGTGGGAACTGGCAGGT
CCGGATCTGCTGGACCATGAAATGGCCGCATTTAATCGCCAACTGTTCGTCCCGGGCACCCACGCACTGA
CGGATGACGAACTGGCTCGTGGCTACGATATTGTGTTTGGTTCCCAGCCGGACGTCACCCAAGTGTTCGA
AAACATCCCGGCGCGCGCTGCGGGCCCGGCCCTGCGTCCGGCACAGGGAAACGGTACCGAAAACCTGTAT
TTTCAGGGCTCGACAATGGATCACCACCACCACCACCACCACCACTAACCTAGGCTGCTAAACAAAGCCC
GAAAGGAAGCTGAGTTGGCTGCTGCCACCGCTGAGCAATAACTAGCATAACCCCTTGGGGCCTCTAAACG
GGTCTTGAGGGGTTTTTTGCTGAAAGGAGGAACTATATCCGGATTGGCGAATGGG
[124 nt withheld, positions 2996-3119]
C
[91 nt withheld, positions 3121-3211]
A
[49 nt withheld, positions 3213-3261]
CCTTTGACGTTGTGATCGGCACGTAAGAGGTTCCAACTTTCACCATAATGAAATAAGATCACTACCGGGC
GTATTTTTTGAGTTATCGAGATTTTCAGGAGCTAAGGAAGCTAAAATGGAGAAAAAAATCACTGGATATA
CCACCGTTGATATATCCCAATGGCATCGTAAAGAACATTTTGAGGCATTTCAGTCAGTTGCTCAATGTAC
CTATAACCAGACCGTTCAGCTGGATATTACGGCCTTTTTAAAGACCGTAAAGAAAAATAAGCACAAGTTT
TATCCGGCCTTTATTCACATTCTTGCCCGCCTGATGAATGCTCATCCGGAATTTCGTATGGCAATGAAAG
ACGGTGAGCTGGTGATATGGGATAGTGTTCACCCTTGTTACACCGTTTTCCATGAGCAAACTGAAACGTT
TTCATCGCTCTGGAGTGAATACCACGACGATTTCCGGCAGTTTCTACACATATATTCGCAAGATGTGGCG
TGTTACGGTGAAAACCTGGCCTATTTCCCTAAAGGGTTTATTGAGAATATGTTTTTCGTCTCAGCCAATC
CCTGGGTGAGTTTCACCAGTTTTGATTTAAACGTGGCCAATATGGACAACTTCTTCGCCCCCGTTTTCAC
CATGGGCAAATATTATACGCAAGGCGACAAGGTGCTGATGCCGCTGGCGATTCAGGTTCATCATGCCGTT
TGTGATGGCTTCCATGTCGGCAGAATGCTTAATGAATTACAACAGTACTGCGATGAGTGGCAGGGCGGGG
CGTAAGCAGCATGCAGCGCTCTTCCGCTTCCTCGCTCACTGACTCGCTACGCTCGGTCGTTCGACTGCGG
CGAGCGGTGTCAGCTCACTCAAAAGCGGTAATACGGTTATCCACAGAATCAGGGGATAAAGCCGGAAAGA
ACATGTGAGCAAAAAGCAAAGCACCGGAAGAAGCCAACGCCGCAGGCGTTTTTCCATAGGCTCCGCCCCC
CTGACGAGCATCACAAAAATCGACGCTCAAGCCAGAGGTGGCGAAACCCGACAGGACTATAAAGATACCA
GGCGTTTCCCCCTGGAAGCTCCCTCGTGCGCTCTCCTGTTCCGACCCTGCCGCTTACCGGATACCTGTCC
GCCTTTCTCCCTTCGGGAAGCGTGGCGCTTTCTCATAGCTCACGCTGTTGGTATCTCAGTTCGGTGTAGG
TCGTTCGCTCCAAGCTGGGCTGTGTGCACGAACCCCCCGTTCAGCCCGACCGCTGCGCCTTATCCGGTAA
CTATCGTCTTGAGTCCAACCCGGTAAGACACGACTTATCGCCACTGGCAGCAGCCATTGGTAACTGATTT
AGAGGACTTTGTCTTGAAGTTATGCACCTGTTAAGGCTAAACTGAAAGAACAGATTTTGGTGAGTGCGGT
CCTCCAACCCACTTACCTTGGTTCAAAGAGTTGGTAGCTCAGCGAACCTTGAGAAAACCACCGTTGGTAG
CGGTGGTTTTTCTTTATTTATGAGATGATGAATCAATCGGTCTATCAAGTCAACGAACAGCTATTCCGTT
ACTCTAGATTTCAGTGCAATTTATCTCTTCAAATGTAGCACCTGAAGTCAGCCCCATACGATATAAGTTG
TAATTCT
